>Addgene plasmid #197400 | pAC04 | addgene full sequence | sequence record 388863 | Addgene NGS Result
GCCCGAGGCATAGACTGTACCCCAAAAAAACAGTCATAACAAGCCATGAAAACCGCCACTGCGCCGTTAC
CACCGCTGCGTTCGGTCAAGGTTCTGGACCAGTTGCGTGAGCGCATACGCTACTTGCATTACAGCTTACG
AACCGAACAGGCTTATGTCCACTGGGTTCGTGCCTTCATCCGTTTCCACGGTGTGCGTCACCCGGCAACC
TTGGGTAGCAGCGAAGTCGAGGCATTTCTGTCCTGGCTGGTCATGACCAAAATCCCTTAACGTGACGCCC
GGTAGTGATCTTATTTCATTATGGTGAAAGTTGGAACCTCTTACGTACGGCGCGGCAGCGTGACCCGTGT
CGGCGGCTCCAACGGCTCGCCATCGTCCAGAAAACACGGCTCATCGGGCATCGGCAGGCGCTGCTGCCCG
CGTCGTTCCCATTCCTCCGTTTCGGTCAAGGCTGGCAGGTCTGGTTCCATGCCCGGAATGCCGGGCTGGC
TGGGCGGCTCCTCGCCGGGGCCGGTCGGTAGTTGCTGCTCGCCCGGATACAGGGTCGGGATGCGGCGCAG
GTCGCCATGCCCCAACAGCGATTCGTCCTGGTCGTCGTGATCAACCACCACGGCGGCACTGAACACCGAC
AGGCGCAACTGGTCGCGGGGCTGGCCCCACGCCACGCGGTCATTGACCACGTAGGCCGACACGGTGCCGG
GGCCGTTGAGCTTCACGACGGAGATCCAGCGCTCGGCCACCAAGTCCTTGACTGCGTATTGGACCGTCCG
CAAAGAACGTCCGATGAGCTTGGAAAGTGTCTTCTGGCTGACCACCACGGCGTTCTGGTGGCCCATCTGC
GCCACGAGGTGATGCAGCAGCATTGCCGCCGTGGGTTTCCTCGCAATAAGCCCGGCCCACGCCTCATGCG
CTTTGCGTTCCGTTTGCACCCAGTGACCGGGCTTGTTCTTGGCTTGAATGCCGATTTCTCTGGACTGCGT
GGCCATGCTTATCTCCATGCGGTAGGGGTGCCGCACGGTTGCGGCACCATGCGCAATCAGCTGCAACTTT
TCGGCAGCGCGACAACAATTATGCGTTGCGTAAAAGTGGCAGTCAATTACAGATTTTCTTTAACCTACGC
AATGAGCTATTGCGGGGGGTGCCGCAATGAGCTGTTGCGTACCCCCCTTTTTTAAGTTGTTGATTTTTAA
GTCTTTCGCATTTCGCCCTATATCTAGTTCTTTGGTGCCCAAAGAAGGGCACCCCTGCGGGGTTCCCCCA
CGCCTTCGGCGCGGCTCCCCCTCCGGCAAAAAGTGGCCCCTCCGGGGCTTGTTGATCGACTGCGCGGCCT
TCGGCCTTGCCCAAGGTGGCGCTGCCCCCTTGGAACCCCCGCACTCGCCGCCGTGAGGCTCGGGGGGCAG
GCGGGCGGGCTTCGCCCTTCGACTGCCCCCACTCGCATAGGCTTGGGTCGTTCCAGGCGCGTCAAGGCCA
AGCCGCTGCGCGGTCGCTGCGCGAGCCTTGACCCGCCTTCCACTTGGTGTCCAACCGGCAAGCGAAGCGC
GCAGGCCGCAGGCCGGAGGCTTTTCCCCAGAGAAAATTAAAAAAATTGATGGGGCAAGGCCGCAGGCCGC
GCAGTTGGAGCCGGTGGGTATGTGGTCGAAGGCTGGGTAGCCGGTGGGCAATCCCTGTGGTCAAGCTCGT
GGGCAGGCGCAGCCTGTCCATCAGCTTGTCCAGCAGGGTTGTCCACGGGCCGAGCGAAGCGAGCCAGCCG
GTGGCCGCTCGCGGCCATCGTCCACATATCCACGGGCTGGCAAGGGAGCGCAGCGACCGCGCAGGGCGAA
GCCCGGAGAGCAAGCCCGTAGGGCGCCGCAGCCGCCGTAGGCGGTCACGACTTTGCGAAGCAAAGTCTAG
TGAGTATACTCAAGCATTGAGTGGCCCGCCGGAGGCACCGCCTTGCGCTGCCCCCGTCGAGCCGGTTGGA
CACCAAAAGGGAGGGGCAGGCATGGCGGCATACGCGATCATGCGATGCAAGAAGCTGGCGAAAATGGGCA
ACGTGGCGGCCAGTCTCAAGCACGCCTACCGCGAGCGCGAGACGCCCAACGCTGACGCCAGCAGGACGCC
AGAGAACGAGCACTGGGCGGCCAGCAGCACCGATGAAGCGATGGGCCGACTGCGCGAGTTGCTGCCAGAG
AAGCGGCGCAAGGACGCTGTGTTGGCGGTCGAGTACGTCATGACGGCCAGCCCGGAATGGTGGAAGTCGG
CCAGCCAAGAACAGCAGGCGGCGTTCTTCGAGAAGGCGCACAAGTGGCTGGCGGACAAGTACGGGGCGGA
TCGCATCGTGACGGCCAGCATCCACCGTGACGAAACCAGCCCGCACATGACCGCGTTCGTGGTGCCGCTG
ACGCAGGACGGCAGGCTGTCGGCCAAGGAGTTCATCGGCAACAAAGCGCAGATGACCCGCGACCAGACCA
CGTTTGCGGCCGCTGTGGCCGATCTAGGGCTGCAACGGGGCATCGAGGGCAGCAAGGCACGTCACACGCG
CATTCAGGCGTTCTACGAGGCCCTGGAGCGGCCACCAGTGGGCCACGTCACCATCAGCCCGCAAGCGGTC
GAGCCACGCGCCTATGCACCGCAGGGATTGGCCGAAAAGCTGGGAATCTCAAAGCGCGTTGAGACGCCGG
AAGCCGTGGCCGACCGGCTGACAAAAGCGGTTCGGCAGGGGTATGAGCCTGCCCTACAGGCCGCCGCAGG
AGCGCGTGAGATGCGCAAGAAGGCCGATCAAGCCCAAGAGACGGCCCGAGACCTTCGGGAGCGCCTGAAG
CCCGTTCTGGACGCCCTGGGGCCGTTGAATCGGGATATGCAGGCCAAGGCCGCCGCGATCATCAAGGCCG
TGGGCGAAAAGCTGCTGACGGAACAGCGGGAAGTCCAGCGCCAGAAACAGGCCCAGCGCCAGCAGGAACG
CGGGCGCGCACATTTCCCCGAAAAGTGCCACCTGACGTCTAAGAAACCATTATTATCATGAGCGGAACAA
AACTAAAGCGCCACAAGGGCGCTTTAGTTTGTTTTCAGTCCAGTTACGCTGGAGTCTGAGGCTCGTCATC
TGAATCATGCGCGGATGACACGAACTCACGACGGCGATCACAGACATTAACCCACAGTACAGACACTGCG
ACAACGTGGCAATTCGTCGCAATACCGTCTCACTGAACTGGCCGATAATTGCAGACGAACGGGTGAAACA
AAACGGTTGACAACATGAAGTAAACACGGTACGATGTACCACATGAAACGACAGTGAGTCAATACAGAAA
CAGAGGAGATATTACATATGGATAGCACTGAGAACGTCATCAAGCCCTTCATGCGCTTCAAGGTGCACAT
GGAGGGCTCCGTGAACGGCCACGAGTTCGAGATCGAGGGCGTGGGCGAGGGCAAGCCCTACGAGGGCACC
CAGACCGCCAAGCTGCAAGTGACCAAGGGCGGCCCCCTGCCCTTCGCCTGGGACATCCTGTCCCCCCAGT
TCTTCTACGGCTCCAAGGCGTACATCAAGCACCCCGCCGACATCCCCGACTACCTCAAGCAGTCCTTCCC
CGAGGGCTTCAAGTGGGAGCGCGTGATGAACTTCGAGGACGGCGGCGTGGTGACCGTGACCCAGGACTCC
TCCCTGCAGGACGGCACCCTCATCTACCACGTGAAGTTCATCGGCGTGAACTTCCCCTCCGACGGCCCCG
TAATGCAGAAGAAGACTCTGGGCTGGGAGCCCTCCACTGAGCGCAACTACCCCCGCGACGGCGTGCTGAA
GGGCGAGAACCACATGGCGCTGAAGCTGAAGGGCGGCGGCCACTACCTGTGTGAGTTCAAGTCCATCTAC
ATGGCCAAGAAGCCCGTGAAGCTGCCCGGCTACCACTACGTGGACTACAAGCTCGACATCACCTCCCACA
ACGAGGACTACACCGTGGTGGAGCAGTACGAGCGCGCCGAGGCCCGCCACCACCTGTTCCAGACTCACGG
TATGGACGAATTGTACAAGCACGACGAATTGTAAATCCGTAATCGTTAATCCGCAAATAACGTAAAAACC
CGCTTCGGCGGGTTTTTTTATGGGGGGAGTTTAGGGAAAGAGCATTTGTCAGCTGGATCAGCAGATGGGA
ACCGGATACTCCTCAGCCTCCAGAGTAGCCAATGAGACGCCGAGCGGCCGCTTATTTGCCGACTACCTTG
GTGATCTCGCCTTTCACGTAGTGGACAAATTCTTCCAACTGATCTGCGCGCGAGGCCAAGCGATCTTCTT
CTTGTCCAAGATAAGCCTGTCTAGCTTCAAGTATGACGGGCTGATACTGGGCCGGCAGGCGCTCCATTGC
CCAGTCGGCAGCGACATCCTTCGGCGCGATTTTGCCGGTTACTGCGCTGTACCAAATGCGGGACAACGTA
AGCACTACATTTCGCTCATCGCCAGCCCAGTCGGGCGGCGAGTTCCATAGCGTTAAGGTTTCATTTAGCG
CCTCAAATAGATCCTGTTCAGGAACCGGATCAAAGAGTTCCTCCGCCGCTGGACCTACCAAGGCAACGCT
ATGTTCTCTTGCTTTTGTCAGCAAGATAGCCAGATCAATGTCGATCGTGGCTGGCTCGAAGATACCCGCA
AGAATGTCATTGCGCTGCCATTCTCCAAATTGCAGTTCGCGCTTAGCTGGATAACGCCACGGAATGATGT
CGTCGTGCACAACAATGGTGACTTCTACAGCGCGGAGAATCTCGCTCTCTCCAGGGGAAGCCGAAGTTTC
CAAAAGGTCGTTGATCAAAGCTCGCCGCGTTGTTTCATCAAGCCTTACGGTCACCGTAACCAGCAAATCA
ATATCACTGTGTGGCTTCAGGCCGCCATCCACTGCGGAGCCGTACAAATGTACGGCCAGCAACGTCGGTT
CGAGATGGCGCTCGATGACGCCAACTACCTCTGATAGTTGAGTCGATACTTCGGCGATCACCGCTTCCCT
CATAATGTTTAACTTTGTTTTAGGGCGACTGCCCTGCTGCGTAACATCGTTGCTGCTCCATAACATCAAA
CATCGACCCACGGCGTAACGCGCTTGCTGCTTGGAT
Features (pLannotate 1.2.2; 8 found; start..end, strand, type, name):
    136..159     -  promoter       Pc promoter (fragment): intI1 (promoter lies within the coding sequence); class 1 integron promoter
    275..326     -  promoter       cat promoter (fragment): promoter of the E. coli cat gene encoding chloramphenicol acetyltransferase
    328..986     -  CDS            pBBR1 Rep (fragment): replication protein for the broad-host-range plasmid pBBR1 from Bordetella bronchiseptica
    987..1758    -  rep_origin     pBBR1 oriV: replication origin of the broad-host-range plasmid pBBR1 from Bordetella bronchiseptica; requires the pBBR1 Rep protein for replication
   3009..3045    +  terminator     soxR terminator: bidirectional E. coli soxR transcription terminator
   3308..3982    +  CDS            E2-Crimson: E2-Crimson is a basic (constitutively fluorescent) far red fluorescent protein published in 2009, derived from Discosoma sp.. It is reported to be a rapidly-maturing tetramer with low acid sensitivity.
   4185..4973    -  CDS            aadA: S3AD_ECOLX - Experimental evidence at protein level: Swiss-Prot protein existence level 1. Mediates bacterial resistance to the antibiotics streptomycin and spectinomycin. From Escherichia coli.
   4980..5036    -  CDS            GmR (fragment): gentamycin acetyltransferase; aacC1; confers resistance to gentamycin
