[The description below was written by a language model from this plasmid's Addgene catalogue record and pLannotate feature annotations shown in this document.]
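Description:
pAC04 is a 5.1 kb broad-host-range bacterial plasmid from a synthetic-biology toolkit aimed at engineering honey bee gut symbionts. It was built by Gibson assembly on the pBTK570 backbone, and the catalogued "insert" is in fact the pBBR1 replicon. The feature table shows the pBBR1 oriV next to the coding sequence for the pBBR1 Rep protein, which the origin requires in order to fire. This pair, originally from a Bordetella bronchiseptica plasmid, supports replication in a wide range of Gram-negative bacteria, so the same plasmid can be maintained in E. coli cloning strains and in non-model gut bacteria. The record lists it as high copy in E. coli. Selection relies on aadA, an aminoglycoside adenylyltransferase that confers spectinomycin (and streptomycin) resistance.

The payload is E2-Crimson, a rapidly maturing, tetrameric far-red fluorescent protein derived from Discosoma. The catalogue describes its expression as constitutive, but the promoter driving it is not annotated or named in the record. A bidirectional soxR terminator lies upstream of the reporter and probably insulates it from neighbouring transcription. Short annotated fragments of a class 1 integron Pc promoter, a cat promoter and a gentamicin acetyltransferase gene appear to be remnants of earlier cassettes flanking the replicon and the resistance marker, not functional modules. A stretch of more than a kilobase between the origin and the terminator carries no annotation, so its content cannot be stated.

The plasmid serves as a fluorescent tagging and test vector, allowing the pBBR1 replicon with spectinomycin selection to be evaluated in bee gut bacteria and the labelled cells to be tracked. The associated work concerns engineering a symbiont for noninvasive biosensing of the bee gut environment.
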