Addgene plasmid #197400: pAC04
Purpose: Honey bee gut symbiont broad-host range vector with constitutive E2-crimson, specR and pBBR1 replicon
Depositing lab: Yolanda Schaerli. Depositing organization: Universite de Lausanne (UNIL). Publication: An engineered bacterial symbiont allows noninvasive biosensing of the honey bee gut environment. Chhun A, Moriano-Gutierrez S, Zoppi F, Cabirol A, Engel P, Schaerli Y. PLoS Biol. 2024 Mar 5;22(3):e3002523. doi: 10.1371/journal.pbio.3002523. eCollection 2024 Mar. PubMed 38442124.
Backbone
  Vector backbone: pBTK570
  Vector type: Synthetic Biology
Growth in bacteria
  Bacterial resistance: Spectinomycin, 50 μg/mL
  Growth temperature: 37°C
  Growth strain: DH5alpha
  Copy number: High Copy
Gene/Insert
  Gene/Insert name: pBBR1 replicon
  Species: unknown
  Cloning method: Gibson Cloning
Terms and licenses: Academic/Nonprofit Terms; Industry Terms: Not Available to Industry
How to cite: pAC04 was a gift from Yolanda Schaerli (Addgene plasmid # 197400 ; http://n2t.net/addgene:197400 ; RRID:Addgene_197400)
